Addgene plasmid #128110: pCMV-GABARα1N-HA
Purpose: Express GABARα1 N terminal domain
Depositing lab: Huda Zoghbi. Depositing organization: Baylor College of Medicine. Publication: Neurexophilin4 is a selectively expressed alpha-neurexin ligand that modulates specific cerebellar synapses and motor functions. Meng X, McGraw CM, Wang W, Jing J, Yeh SY, Wang L, Lopez J, Brown AM, Lin T, Chen W, Xue M, Sillitoe RV, Jiang X, Zoghbi HY. Elife. 2019 Sep 16;8. pii: 46773. doi: 10.7554/eLife.46773. PubMed 31524598.
Backbone
  Vector backbone: pCMV
  Backbone manufacturer: Clonetech
  Backbone size w/o insert (bp): 3718
  Total vector size (bp): 4675
  Vector type: Mammalian Expression
Growth in bacteria
  Bacterial resistance: Ampicillin, 100 μg/mL
  Growth temperature: 37°C
  Growth strain: DH5alpha
  Copy number: High Copy
Gene/Insert
  Gene/Insert name: Gabra1
  Species: M. musculus (mouse)
  Insert size (bp): 727
  GenBank ID: NM_001359035.1
  Entrez Gene: Gabra1 (a.k.a. GABAA-alpha1, GABAAR-alpha1, Gabra-1)
  Promoter: CMV
  Tag / fusion protein: HA (C terminal on backbone)
  Cloning method: Ligation Independent Cloning
  Sequencing primers: 5′ ggacccatgacagtgctccggctaaac
Terms and licenses: Academic/Nonprofit Terms; Industry Terms: Not Available to Industry
How to cite: pCMV-GABARα1N-HA was a gift from Huda Zoghbi (Addgene plasmid # 128110 ; http://n2t.net/addgene:128110 ; RRID:Addgene_128110)
