[The description below was written by a language model from this plasmid's Addgene catalogue record and the feature table of its GenBank file.]
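Description:
pCMV-GABARα1N-HA is a mammalian expression plasmid built on a commercial pCMV backbone for producing the N-terminal domain of the mouse GABA-A receptor α1 subunit (Gabra1) with an HA epitope tag. It is maintained in E. coli through a high-copy ColE1/pUC-type origin and selected with ampicillin via the bla (beta-lactamase) gene and its own promoter. Residual lac promoter, operator and CAP-site sequences and M13 primer sites are carry-overs from the pUC-style cloning backbone. No mammalian selection marker is annotated, so the plasmid appears suited to transient transfection.

The expression cassette consists of the human cytomegalovirus immediate-early enhancer and promoter, followed by a modified SV40 intron with splice donor and acceptor sites, which generally improves transcript processing and expression. After this comes the cloning region, a backbone-encoded HA tag and an SV40 polyadenylation signal. The Gabra1 fragment, listed as about 727 bp and inserted by ligation-independent cloning, is not itself annotated in the feature tables. It presumably lies in the unannotated stretch between the intron and the HA coding sequence, which would place the tag at the C terminus of the fragment as the catalogue states. The two sequence records describe the same 4421 bp circle with slightly shifted numbering, which is shorter than the 4675 bp total given in the catalogue entry. The record does not explain this difference.

The stated purpose is simply to express the α1 N-terminal domain. The HA tag allows antibody-based detection or pull-down of the fragment, and the associated study concerns neurexophilin4 as an α-neurexin ligand at cerebellar synapses.
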