LOCUS       Exported 4421 bp ds-DNA circular SYN 13-MAY-2021
DEFINITION  Express GABAR-alpha-1 N terminal domain.
ACCESSION   .
VERSION     .
KEYWORDS    pCMV-GABAR-alpha-1N-HA
SOURCE      synthetic DNA construct
  ORGANISM  synthetic DNA construct
REFERENCE   1 (bases 1 to 4421)
  AUTHORS   Meng X, McGraw CM, Wang W, Jing J, Yeh SY, Wang L, Lopez J, Brown
            AM, Lin T, Chen W, Xue M, Sillitoe RV, Jiang X, Zoghbi HY
  TITLE     Neurexophilin4 is a selectively expressed alpha-neurexin ligand that
            modulates specific cerebellar synapses and motor functions.
  JOURNAL   Elife. 2019 Sep 16;8. pii: 46773. doi: 10.7554/eLife.46773.
  PUBMED    31524598
REFERENCE   2 (bases 1 to 4421)
  AUTHORS   .
  TITLE     Direct Submission
  JOURNAL   Exported May 13, 2021 from SnapGene Server 1.1.58
            http://www.snapgene.com
FEATURES             Location/Qualifiers
     source          1..4421
                     /organism="synthetic DNA construct"
                     /mol_type="other DNA"
     enhancer        27..330
                     /label=CMV enhancer
                     /note="human cytomegalovirus immediate early enhancer"
     promoter        331..534
                     /label=CMV promoter
                     /note="human cytomegalovirus (CMV) immediate early
                     promoter"
     primer_bind     485..505
                     /label=CMV-F
                     /note="Human CMV immediate early promoter, forward primer"
     primer_bind     531..555
                     /label=LNCX
                     /note="Human CMV promoter, forward primer"
     intron          672..768
                     /label=SV40 intron
                     /note="modified SV40 intron with splice donor and acceptor
                     sites"
     CDS             1519..1545
                     /codon_start=1
                     /product="HA (human influenza hemagglutinin) epitope tag"
                     /label=HA
                     /translation="YPYDVPDYA"
     polyA_signal    1560..1694
                     /label=SV40 poly(A) signal
                     /note="SV40 polyadenylation signal"
     primer_bind     complement(1584..1603)
                     /label=EBV-rev
                     /note="SV40 polyA terminator, reverse primer"
     primer_bind     1638..1657
                     /label=SV40pA-R
                     /note="SV40 polyA, reverse primer"
     primer_bind     complement(1805..1821)
                     /label=M13 rev
                     /note="common sequencing primer, one of multiple similar
                     variants"
     primer_bind     complement(1805..1821)
                     /label=M13 Reverse
                     /note="In lacZ gene. Also called M13-rev"
     primer_bind     complement(1818..1840)
                     /label=M13/pUC Reverse
                     /note="In lacZ gene"
     protein_bind    1829..1845
                     /label=lac operator
                     /bound_moiety="lac repressor encoded by lacI"
                     /note="The lac repressor binds to the lac operator to
                     inhibit transcription in E. coli. This inhibition can be
                     relieved by adding lactose or
                     isopropyl-beta-D-thiogalactopyranoside (IPTG)."
     promoter        complement(1853..1883)
                     /label=lac promoter
                     /note="promoter for the E. coli lac operon"
     protein_bind    1898..1919
                     /label=CAP binding site
                     /bound_moiety="E. coli catabolite activator protein"
                     /note="CAP binding activates transcription in the presence
                     of cAMP."
     primer_bind     complement(2036..2053)
                     /label=L4440
                     /note="L4440 vector, forward primer"
     rep_origin      complement(2207..2795)
                     /direction=LEFT
                     /label=ori
                     /note="high-copy-number ColE1/pMB1/pBR322/pUC origin of
                     replication"
     primer_bind     complement(2287..2306)
                     /label=pBR322ori-F
                     /note="pBR322 origin, forward primer"
     CDS             complement(2966..3826)
                     /codon_start=1
                     /gene="bla"
                     /product="beta-lactamase"
                     /label=AmpR
                     /note="confers resistance to ampicillin, carbenicillin, and
                     related antibiotics"
                     /translation="MSIQHFRVALIPFFAAFCLPVFAHPETLVKVKDAEDQLGARVGYI
                     ELDLNSGKILESFRPEERFPMMSTFKVLLCGAVLSRIDAGQEQLGRRIHYSQNDLVEYS
                     PVTEKHLTDGMTVRELCSAAITMSDNTAANLLLTTIGGPKELTAFLHNMGDHVTRLDRW
                     EPELNEAIPNDERDTTMPVAMATTLRKLLTGELLTLASRQQLIDWMEADKVAGPLLRSA
                     LPAGWFIADKSGAGERGSRGIIAALGPDGKPSRIVVIYTTGSQATMDERNRQIAEIGAS
                     LIKHW"
     primer_bind     3589..3608
                     /label=Amp-R
                     /note="Ampicillin resistance gene, reverse primer"
     promoter        complement(3827..3931)
                     /gene="bla"
                     /label=AmpR promoter
     primer_bind     3999..4017
                     /label=pBRforEco
                     /note="pBR322 vectors, upsteam of EcoRI site, forward
                     primer"
     primer_bind     complement(4055..4077)
                     /label=pGEX 3'
                     /note="pGEX vectors, reverse primer"
     primer_bind     4177..4196
                     /label=pRS-marker
                     /note="pRS vectors, use to sequence yeast selectable
                     marker"
     primer_bind     4390..4412
                     /label=M13/pUC Forward
                     /note="In lacZ gene"
     primer_bind     4404..4421
                     /label=M13 Forward
                     /note="In lacZ gene. Also called M13-F20 or M13 (-21)
                     Forward"
     primer_bind     4405..4421
                     /label=M13 fwd
                     /note="common sequencing primer, one of multiple similar
                     variants"
ORIGIN
        1 gagttcgagc ttgcatgcct gcaggtcgtt acataactta cggtaaatgg cccgcctggc
       61 tgaccgccca acgacccccg cccattgacg tcaataatga cgtatgttcc catagtaacg
      121 ccaataggga ctttccattg acgtcaatgg gtggagtatt tacggtaaac tgcccacttg
      181 gcagtacatc aagtgtatca tatgccaagt acgcccccta ttgacgtcaa tgacggtaaa
      241 tggcccgcct ggcattatgc ccagtacatg accttatggg actttcctac ttggcagtac
      301 atctacgtat tagtcatcgc tattaccatg gtgatgcggt tttggcagta catcaatggg
      361 cgtggatagc ggtttgactc acggggattt ccaagtctcc accccattga cgtcaatggg
      421 agtttgtttt ggcaccaaaa tcaacgggac tttccaaaat gtcgtaacaa ctccgcccca
      481 ttgacgcaaa tgggcggtag gcgtgtacgg tgggaggtct atataagcag agctcgttta
      541 gtgaaccgtc agatcgcctg gagacgccat ccacgctgtt ttgacctcca tagaagacac
      601 cgggaccgat ccagcctccg gactctagag gatccggtac tagaggaact gaaaaaccag
      661 aaagttaact ggtaagttta gtctttttgt cttttatttc aggtcccgga tccggtggtg
      721 gtgcaaatca aagaactgct cctcagtgga tgttgccttt acttctaggc ctgtacggaa
      781 gtgttacttc tgctctaaaa gctgcggaat tgtacccgcg ggcccaggcc cgaattcatg
      841 ctcgaggatg aacttaaaga caacaccact gtcttcacaa gaattttgga ccgactgctg
      901 gacggttatg acaatcgtct gagaccaggt ttgggagagc gtgtaactga agtgaagacc
      961 gacattttcg tcaccagttt cggaccagtt tcagaccacg atatggagta tacaatagat
     1021 gtgtttttcc gtcaaagttg gaaggatgaa agattaaaat tcaaaggacc catgacagtg
     1081 ctccggctaa acaaccttat ggccagtaaa atctggactc cagatacatt tttccacaat
     1141 ggaaagaagt ctgtggccca caacatgacc atgcctaata agctcctgcg tatcacagag
     1201 gatggcactc tgctgtacac catgaggttg accgtgagag ctgaatgccc aatgcacttg
     1261 gaagacttcc ctatggatgc ccatgcctgc ccactaaaat tcggaagcta tgcttataca
     1321 agagcagaag ttgtctatga gtggaccaga gagccagccc gttcagtggt tgtagcagaa
     1381 gatgggtcac gtttaaacca gtatgacctt cttggacaaa cagttgactc tggaattgtt
     1441 cagtccagta ctggagaata tgtggttatg acgactcact tccacttgaa gagaaaaatt
     1501 ggctctcgag gtaccggcta cccatacgat gttccagatt acgcttaagc ggccgcgggg
     1561 atccagacat gataagatac attgatgagt ttggacaaac cacaactaga atgcagtgaa
     1621 aaaaatgctt tatttgtgaa atttgtgatg ctattgcttt atttgtaacc attataagct
     1681 gcaataaaca agttaacaac aacaattgca ttcattttat gtttcaggtt cagggggagg
     1741 tgtgggaggt tttttcggat cctctagagt cgatctgcag gcatgctagc ttggcgtaat
     1801 catggtcata gctgtttcct gtgtgaaatt gttatccgct cacaattcca cacaacatac
     1861 gagccggaag cataaagtgt aaagcctggg gtgcctaatg agtgagctaa ctcacattaa
     1921 ttgcgttgcg ctcactgccc gctttccagt cgggaaacct gtcgtgccag ctgcattaat
     1981 gaatcggcca acgcgcgggg agaggcggtt tgcgtattgg gcgctcttcc gcttcctcgc
     2041 tcactgactc gctgcgctcg gtcgttcggc tgcggcgagc ggtatcagct cactcaaagg
     2101 cggtaatacg gttatccaca gaatcagggg ataacgcagg aaagaacatg tgagcaaaag
     2161 gccagcaaaa ggccaggaac cgtaaaaagg ccgcgttgct ggcgtttttc cataggctcc
     2221 gcccccctga cgagcatcac aaaaatcgac gctcaagtca gaggtggcga aacccgacag
     2281 gactataaag ataccaggcg tttccccctg gaagctccct cgtgcgctct cctgttccga
     2341 ccctgccgct taccggatac ctgtccgcct ttctcccttc gggaagcgtg gcgctttctc
     2401 atagctcacg ctgtaggtat ctcagttcgg tgtaggtcgt tcgctccaag ctgggctgtg
     2461 tgcacgaacc ccccgttcag cccgaccgct gcgccttatc cggtaactat cgtcttgagt
     2521 ccaacccggt aagacacgac ttatcgccac tggcagcagc cactggtaac aggattagca
     2581 gagcgaggta tgtaggcggt gctacagagt tcttgaagtg gtggcctaac tacggctaca
     2641 ctagaaggac agtatttggt atctgcgctc tgctgaagcc agttaccttc ggaaaaagag
     2701 ttggtagctc ttgatccggc aaacaaacca ccgctggtag cggtggtttt tttgtttgca
     2761 agcagcagat tacgcgcaga aaaaaaggat ctcaagaaga tcctttgatc ttttctacgg
     2821 ggtctgacgc tcagtggaac gaaaactcac gttaagggat tttggtcatg agattatcaa
     2881 aaaggatctt cacctagatc cttttaaatt aaaaatgaag ttttaaatca atctaaagta
     2941 tatatgagta aacttggtct gacagttacc aatgcttaat cagtgaggca cctatctcag
     3001 cgatctgtct atttcgttca tccatagttg cctgactccc cgtcgtgtag ataactacga
     3061 tacgggaggg cttaccatct ggccccagtg ctgcaatgat accgcgagac ccacgctcac
     3121 cggctccaga tttatcagca ataaaccagc cagccggaag ggccgagcgc agaagtggtc
     3181 ctgcaacttt atccgcctcc atccagtcta ttaattgttg ccgggaagct agagtaagta
     3241 gttcgccagt taatagtttg cgcaacgttg ttgccattgc tacaggcatc gtggtgtcac
     3301 gctcgtcgtt tggtatggct tcattcagct ccggttccca acgatcaagg cgagttacat
     3361 gatcccccat gttgtgcaaa aaagcggtta gctccttcgg tcctccgatc gttgtcagaa
     3421 gtaagttggc cgcagtgtta tcactcatgg ttatggcagc actgcataat tctcttactg
     3481 tcatgccatc cgtaagatgc ttttctgtga ctggtgagta ctcaaccaag tcattctgag
     3541 aatagtgtat gcggcgaccg agttgctctt gcccggcgtc aatacgggat aataccgcgc
     3601 cacatagcag aactttaaaa gtgctcatca ttggaaaacg ttcttcgggg cgaaaactct
     3661 caaggatctt accgctgttg agatccagtt cgatgtaacc cactcgtgca cccaactgat
     3721 cttcagcatc ttttactttc accagcgttt ctgggtgagc aaaaacagga aggcaaaatg
     3781 ccgcaaaaaa gggaataagg gcgacacgga aatgttgaat actcatactc ttcctttttc
     3841 aatattattg aagcatttat cagggttatt gtctcatgag cggatacata tttgaatgta
     3901 tttagaaaaa taaacaaata ggggttccgc gcacatttcc ccgaaaagtg ccacctgacg
     3961 tctaagaaac cattattatc atgacattaa cctataaaaa taggcgtatc acgaggccct
     4021 ttcgtctcgc gcgtttcggt gatgacggtg aaaacctctg acacatgcag ctcccggaga
     4081 cggtcacagc ttgtctgtaa gcggatgccg ggagcagaca agcccgtcag ggcgcgtcag
     4141 cgggtgttgg cgggtgtcgg ggctggctta actatgcggc atcagagcag attgtactga
     4201 gagtgcacca tatgcggtgt gaaataccgc acagatgcgt aaggagaaaa taccgcatca
     4261 ggcgccattc gccattcagg ctgcgcaact gttgggaagg gcgatcggtg cgggcctctt
     4321 cgctattacg ccagctggcg aaagggggat gtgctgcaag gcgattaagt tgggtaacgc
     4381 cagggttttc ccagtcacga cgttgtaaaa cgacggccag t
//
