LOCUS       Exported 4421 bp ds-DNA circular SYN 13-MAY-2021
DEFINITION  Express GABAR-alpha-1 N terminal domain.
ACCESSION   .
VERSION     .
KEYWORDS    pCMV-GABAR-alpha-1N-HA
SOURCE      synthetic DNA construct
  ORGANISM  synthetic DNA construct
REFERENCE   1 (bases 1 to 4421)
  AUTHORS   Meng X, McGraw CM, Wang W, Jing J, Yeh SY, Wang L, Lopez J, Brown
            AM, Lin T, Chen W, Xue M, Sillitoe RV, Jiang X, Zoghbi HY
  TITLE     Neurexophilin4 is a selectively expressed alpha-neurexin ligand that
            modulates specific cerebellar synapses and motor functions.
  JOURNAL   Elife. 2019 Sep 16;8. pii: 46773. doi: 10.7554/eLife.46773.
  PUBMED    31524598
REFERENCE   2 (bases 1 to 4421)
  AUTHORS   .
  TITLE     Direct Submission
  JOURNAL   Exported May 13, 2021 from SnapGene Server 1.1.58
            http://www.snapgene.com
FEATURES             Location/Qualifiers
     source          1..4421
                     /organism="synthetic DNA construct"
                     /mol_type="other DNA"
     primer_bind     1..17
                     /label=M13 fwd
                     /note="common sequencing primer, one of multiple similar
                     variants"
     enhancer        44..347
                     /label=CMV enhancer
                     /note="human cytomegalovirus immediate early enhancer"
     promoter        348..551
                     /label=CMV promoter
                     /note="human cytomegalovirus (CMV) immediate early
                     promoter"
     primer_bind     502..522
                     /label=CMV-F
                     /note="Human CMV immediate early promoter, forward primer"
     primer_bind     548..572
                     /label=LNCX
                     /note="Human CMV promoter, forward primer"
     intron          689..785
                     /label=SV40 intron
                     /note="modified SV40 intron with splice donor and acceptor
                     sites"
     CDS             1536..1562
                     /codon_start=1
                     /product="HA (human influenza hemagglutinin) epitope tag"
                     /label=HA
                     /translation="YPYDVPDYA"
     polyA_signal    1577..1711
                     /label=SV40 poly(A) signal
                     /note="SV40 polyadenylation signal"
     primer_bind     complement(1601..1620)
                     /label=EBV-rev
                     /note="SV40 polyA terminator, reverse primer"
     primer_bind     1655..1674
                     /label=SV40pA-R
                     /note="SV40 polyA, reverse primer"
     primer_bind     complement(1822..1838)
                     /label=M13 rev
                     /note="common sequencing primer, one of multiple similar
                     variants"
     primer_bind     complement(1822..1838)
                     /label=M13 Reverse
                     /note="In lacZ gene. Also called M13-rev"
     primer_bind     complement(1835..1857)
                     /label=M13/pUC Reverse
                     /note="In lacZ gene"
     protein_bind    1846..1862
                     /label=lac operator
                     /bound_moiety="lac repressor encoded by lacI"
                     /note="The lac repressor binds to the lac operator to
                     inhibit transcription in E. coli. This inhibition can be
                     relieved by adding lactose or
                     isopropyl-beta-D-thiogalactopyranoside (IPTG)."
     promoter        complement(1870..1900)
                     /label=lac promoter
                     /note="promoter for the E. coli lac operon"
     protein_bind    1915..1936
                     /label=CAP binding site
                     /bound_moiety="E. coli catabolite activator protein"
                     /note="CAP binding activates transcription in the presence
                     of cAMP."
     primer_bind     complement(2053..2070)
                     /label=L4440
                     /note="L4440 vector, forward primer"
     rep_origin      complement(2224..2812)
                     /direction=LEFT
                     /label=ori
                     /note="high-copy-number ColE1/pMB1/pBR322/pUC origin of
                     replication"
     primer_bind     complement(2304..2323)
                     /label=pBR322ori-F
                     /note="pBR322 origin, forward primer"
     CDS             complement(2983..3843)
                     /codon_start=1
                     /gene="bla"
                     /product="beta-lactamase"
                     /label=AmpR
                     /note="confers resistance to ampicillin, carbenicillin, and
                     related antibiotics"
                     /translation="MSIQHFRVALIPFFAAFCLPVFAHPETLVKVKDAEDQLGARVGYI
                     ELDLNSGKILESFRPEERFPMMSTFKVLLCGAVLSRIDAGQEQLGRRIHYSQNDLVEYS
                     PVTEKHLTDGMTVRELCSAAITMSDNTAANLLLTTIGGPKELTAFLHNMGDHVTRLDRW
                     EPELNEAIPNDERDTTMPVAMATTLRKLLTGELLTLASRQQLIDWMEADKVAGPLLRSA
                     LPAGWFIADKSGAGERGSRGIIAALGPDGKPSRIVVIYTTGSQATMDERNRQIAEIGAS
                     LIKHW"
     primer_bind     3606..3625
                     /label=Amp-R
                     /note="Ampicillin resistance gene, reverse primer"
     promoter        complement(3844..3948)
                     /gene="bla"
                     /label=AmpR promoter
     primer_bind     4016..4034
                     /label=pBRforEco
                     /note="pBR322 vectors, upsteam of EcoRI site, forward
                     primer"
     primer_bind     complement(4072..4094)
                     /label=pGEX 3'
                     /note="pGEX vectors, reverse primer"
     primer_bind     4194..4213
                     /label=pRS-marker
                     /note="pRS vectors, use to sequence yeast selectable
                     marker"
     primer_bind     4407..8
                     /label=M13/pUC Forward
                     /note="In lacZ gene"
     primer_bind     4421..17
                     /label=M13 Forward
                     /note="In lacZ gene. Also called M13-F20 or M13 (-21)
                     Forward"
ORIGIN
        1 gtaaaacgac ggccagtgag ttcgagcttg catgcctgca ggtcgttaca taacttacgg
       61 taaatggccc gcctggctga ccgcccaacg acccccgccc attgacgtca ataatgacgt
      121 atgttcccat agtaacgcca atagggactt tccattgacg tcaatgggtg gagtatttac
      181 ggtaaactgc ccacttggca gtacatcaag tgtatcatat gccaagtacg ccccctattg
      241 acgtcaatga cggtaaatgg cccgcctggc attatgccca gtacatgacc ttatgggact
      301 ttcctacttg gcagtacatc tacgtattag tcatcgctat taccatggtg atgcggtttt
      361 ggcagtacat caatgggcgt ggatagcggt ttgactcacg gggatttcca agtctccacc
      421 ccattgacgt caatgggagt ttgttttggc accaaaatca acgggacttt ccaaaatgtc
      481 gtaacaactc cgccccattg acgcaaatgg gcggtaggcg tgtacggtgg gaggtctata
      541 taagcagagc tcgtttagtg aaccgtcaga tcgcctggag acgccatcca cgctgttttg
      601 acctccatag aagacaccgg gaccgatcca gcctccggac tctagaggat ccggtactag
      661 aggaactgaa aaaccagaaa gttaactggt aagtttagtc tttttgtctt ttatttcagg
      721 tcccggatcc ggtggtggtg caaatcaaag aactgctcct cagtggatgt tgcctttact
      781 tctaggcctg tacggaagtg ttacttctgc tctaaaagct gcggaattgt acccgcgggc
      841 ccaggcccga attcatgctc gaggatgaac ttaaagacaa caccactgtc ttcacaagaa
      901 ttttggaccg actgctggac ggttatgaca atcgtctgag accaggtttg ggagagcgtg
      961 taactgaagt gaagaccgac attttcgtca ccagtttcgg accagtttca gaccacgata
     1021 tggagtatac aatagatgtg tttttccgtc aaagttggaa ggatgaaaga ttaaaattca
     1081 aaggacccat gacagtgctc cggctaaaca accttatggc cagtaaaatc tggactccag
     1141 atacattttt ccacaatgga aagaagtctg tggcccacaa catgaccatg cctaataagc
     1201 tcctgcgtat cacagaggat ggcactctgc tgtacaccat gaggttgacc gtgagagctg
     1261 aatgcccaat gcacttggaa gacttcccta tggatgccca tgcctgccca ctaaaattcg
     1321 gaagctatgc ttatacaaga gcagaagttg tctatgagtg gaccagagag ccagcccgtt
     1381 cagtggttgt agcagaagat gggtcacgtt taaaccagta tgaccttctt ggacaaacag
     1441 ttgactctgg aattgttcag tccagtactg gagaatatgt ggttatgacg actcacttcc
     1501 acttgaagag aaaaattggc tctcgaggta ccggctaccc atacgatgtt ccagattacg
     1561 cttaagcggc cgcggggatc cagacatgat aagatacatt gatgagtttg gacaaaccac
     1621 aactagaatg cagtgaaaaa aatgctttat ttgtgaaatt tgtgatgcta ttgctttatt
     1681 tgtaaccatt ataagctgca ataaacaagt taacaacaac aattgcattc attttatgtt
     1741 tcaggttcag ggggaggtgt gggaggtttt ttcggatcct ctagagtcga tctgcaggca
     1801 tgctagcttg gcgtaatcat ggtcatagct gtttcctgtg tgaaattgtt atccgctcac
     1861 aattccacac aacatacgag ccggaagcat aaagtgtaaa gcctggggtg cctaatgagt
     1921 gagctaactc acattaattg cgttgcgctc actgcccgct ttccagtcgg gaaacctgtc
     1981 gtgccagctg cattaatgaa tcggccaacg cgcggggaga ggcggtttgc gtattgggcg
     2041 ctcttccgct tcctcgctca ctgactcgct gcgctcggtc gttcggctgc ggcgagcggt
     2101 atcagctcac tcaaaggcgg taatacggtt atccacagaa tcaggggata acgcaggaaa
     2161 gaacatgtga gcaaaaggcc agcaaaaggc caggaaccgt aaaaaggccg cgttgctggc
     2221 gtttttccat aggctccgcc cccctgacga gcatcacaaa aatcgacgct caagtcagag
     2281 gtggcgaaac ccgacaggac tataaagata ccaggcgttt ccccctggaa gctccctcgt
     2341 gcgctctcct gttccgaccc tgccgcttac cggatacctg tccgcctttc tcccttcggg
     2401 aagcgtggcg ctttctcata gctcacgctg taggtatctc agttcggtgt aggtcgttcg
     2461 ctccaagctg ggctgtgtgc acgaaccccc cgttcagccc gaccgctgcg ccttatccgg
     2521 taactatcgt cttgagtcca acccggtaag acacgactta tcgccactgg cagcagccac
     2581 tggtaacagg attagcagag cgaggtatgt aggcggtgct acagagttct tgaagtggtg
     2641 gcctaactac ggctacacta gaagaacagt atttggtatc tgcgctctgc tgaagccagt
     2701 taccttcgga aaaagagttg gtagctcttg atccggcaaa caaaccaccg ctggtagcgg
     2761 tggttttttt gtttgcaagc agcagattac gcgcagaaaa aaaggatctc aagaagatcc
     2821 tttgatcttt tctacggggt ctgacgctca gtggaacgaa aactcacgtt aagggatttt
     2881 ggtcatgaga ttatcaaaaa ggatcttcac ctagatcctt ttaaattaaa aatgaagttt
     2941 taaatcaatc taaagtatat atgagtaaac ttggtctgac agttaccaat gcttaatcag
     3001 tgaggcacct atctcagcga tctgtctatt tcgttcatcc atagttgcct gactccccgt
     3061 cgtgtagata actacgatac gggagggctt accatctggc cccagtgctg caatgatacc
     3121 gcgagaccca cgctcaccgg ctccagattt atcagcaata aaccagccag ccggaagggc
     3181 cgagcgcaga agtggtcctg caactttatc cgcctccatc cagtctatta attgttgccg
     3241 ggaagctaga gtaagtagtt cgccagttaa tagtttgcgc aacgttgttg ccattgctac
     3301 aggcatcgtg gtgtcacgct cgtcgtttgg tatggcttca ttcagctccg gttcccaacg
     3361 atcaaggcga gttacatgat cccccatgtt gtgcaaaaaa gcggttagct ccttcggtcc
     3421 tccgatcgtt gtcagaagta agttggccgc agtgttatca ctcatggtta tggcagcact
     3481 gcataattct cttactgtca tgccatccgt aagatgcttt tctgtgactg gtgagtactc
     3541 aaccaagtca ttctgagaat agtgtatgcg gcgaccgagt tgctcttgcc cggcgtcaat
     3601 acgggataat accgcgccac atagcagaac tttaaaagtg ctcatcattg gaaaacgttc
     3661 ttcggggcga aaactctcaa ggatcttacc gctgttgaga tccagttcga tgtaacccac
     3721 tcgtgcaccc aactgatctt cagcatcttt tactttcacc agcgtttctg ggtgagcaaa
     3781 aacaggaagg caaaatgccg caaaaaaggg aataagggcg acacggaaat gttgaatact
     3841 catactcttc ctttttcaat attattgaag catttatcag ggttattgtc tcatgagcgg
     3901 atacatattt gaatgtattt agaaaaataa acaaataggg gttccgcgca catttccccg
     3961 aaaagtgcca cctgacgtct aagaaaccat tattatcatg acattaacct ataaaaatag
     4021 gcgtatcacg aggccctttc gtctcgcgcg tttcggtgat gacggtgaaa acctctgaca
     4081 catgcagctc ccggagacgg tcacagcttg tctgtaagcg gatgccggga gcagacaagc
     4141 ccgtcagggc gcgtcagcgg gtgttggcgg gtgtcggggc tggcttaact atgcggcatc
     4201 agagcagatt gtactgagag tgcaccatat gcggtgtgaa ataccgcaca gatgcgtaag
     4261 gagaaaatac cgcatcaggc gccattcgcc attcaggctg cgcaactgtt gggaagggcg
     4321 atcggtgcgg gcctcttcgc tattacgcca gctggcgaaa gggggatgtg ctgcaaggcg
     4381 attaagttgg gtaacgccag ggttttccca gtcacgacgt t
//
